>Addgene plasmid #73095 | GlycophorinE-CD4d3+4-bio | depositor full sequence | sequence record 134735 | GlycophorinE-CD4d3+4-bio sequence 6737 bps
GTCGACCTCCATCACGGCCTATAAGAGTGAGGGGGAGTCAGCGGAGTTCTCCTTCCCACTCAACCTTGGA
GAGGAAAGCCTGCAGGGAGAGTTGAGATGGAAGGCAGAGAAGGCTCCTTCTTCCCAGTCCTGGATCACCT
TCTCCCTAAAGAACCAAAAGGTGTCTGTGCAGAAGTCTACTAGCAACCCCAAGTTCCAGCTGTCCGAAAC
GCTCCCACTCACCCTTCAGATACCCCAGGTCTCCCTTCAGTTTGCTGGTTCTGGCAACCTGACCCTGACT
CTGGACAGAGGGATACTGTATCAGGAAGTGAACCTGGTGGTGATGAAAGTGACTCAGCCCGACAGCAACA
CTTTGACCTGTGAGGTGATGGGACCCACCTCACCCAAGATGAGACTGATCTTGAAGCAGGAGAATCAGGA
GGCCAGGGTCTCCAGGCAGGAGAAAGTGATTCAAGTGCAGGCCCCTGAAGCAGGGGTGTGGCAATGTCTA
CTGAGTGAAGGTGAAGAGGTCAAGATGGACTCCAAGATCCAGGTTTTATCCAAAGGGTTGAATTCCGGAT
CACTGCATCATATTCTGGATGCACAGAAAATGGTGTGGAATCATCGTTAAGTCTAGACACGTGATTAATT
AAGGATCCCCCGACCTCGACCTCTGGCTAATAAAGGAAATTTATTTTCATTGCAATAGTGTGTTGGAATT
TTTTGTGTCTCTCACTCGGAAGGACATATGGGAGGGCAAATCATTTGGTCGAGATCCCTCGGAGATCTCT
AGCTAGAGGATCGATCCCCGCCCCGGACGAACTAAACCTGACTACGACATCTCTGCCCCTTCTTCGCGGG
GCAGTGCATGTAATCCCTTCAGTTGGTTGGTACAACTTGCCAACTGGGCCCTGTTCCACATGTGACACGG
GGGGGGACCAAACACAAAGGGGTTCTCTGACTGTAGTTGACATCCTTATAAATGGATGTGCACATTTGCC
AACACTGAGTGGCTTTCATCCTGGAGCAGACTTTGCAGTCTGTGGACTGCAACACAACATTGCCTTTATG
TGTAACTCTTGGCTGAAGCTCTTACACCAATGCTGGGGGACATGTACCTCCCAGGGGCCCAGGAAGACTA
CGGGAGGCTACACCAACGTCAATCAGAGGGGCCTGTGTAGCTACCGATAAGCGGACCCTCAAGAGGGCAT
TAGCAATAGTGTTTATAAGGCCCCCTTGTTAACCCTAAACGGGTAGCATATGCTTCCCGGGTAGTAGTAT
ATACTATCCAGACTAACCCTAATTCAATAGCATATGTTACCCAACGGGAAGCATATGCTATCGAATTAGG
GTTAGTAAAAGGGTCCTAAGGAACAGCGATATCTCCCACCCCATGAGCTGTCACGGTTTTATTTACATGG
GGTCAGGATTCCACGAGGGTAGTGAACCATTTTAGTCACAAGGGCAGTGGCTGAAGATCAAGGAGCGGGC
AGTGAACTCTCCTGAATCTTCGCCTGCTTCTTCATTCTCCTTCGTTTAGCTAATAGAATAACTGCTGAGT
TGTGAACAGTAAGGTGTATGTGAGGTGCTCGAAAACAAGGTTTCAGGTGACGCCCCCAGAATAAAATTTG
GACGGGGGGTTCAGTGGTGGCATTGTGCTATGACACCAATATAACCCTCACAAACCCCTTGGGCAATAAA
TACTAGTGTAGGAATGAAACATTCTGAATATCTTTAACAATAGAAATCCATGGGGTGGGGACAAGCCGTA
AAGACTGGATGTCCATCTCACACGAATTTATGGCTATGGGCAACACATAATCCTAGTGCAATATGATACT
GGGGTTATTAAGATGTGTCCCAGGCAGGGACCAAGACAGGTGAACCATGTTGTTACACTCTATTTGTAAC
AAGGGGAAAGAGAGTGGACGCCGACAGCAGCGGACTCCACTGGTTGTCTCTAACACCCCCGAAAATTAAA
CGGGGCTCCACGCCAATGGGGCCCATAAACAAAGACAAGTGGCCACTCTTTTTTTTGAAATTGTGGAGTG
GGGGCACGCGTCAGCCCCCACACGCCGCCCTGCGGTTTTGGACTGTAAAATAAGGGTGTAATAACTTGGC
TGATTGTAACCCCGCTAACCACTGCGGTCAAACCACTTGCCCACAAAACCACTAATGGCACCCCGGGGAA
TACCTGCATAAGTAGGTGGGCGGGCCAAGATAGGGGCGCGATTGCTGCGATCTGGAGGACAAATTACACA
CACTTGCGCCTGAGCGCCAAGCACAGGGTTGTTGGTCCTCATATTCACGAGGTCGCTGAGAGCACGGTGG
GCTAATGTTGCCATGGGTAGCATATACTACCCAAATATCTGGATAGCATATGCTATCCTAATCTATATCT
GGGTAGCATAGGCTATCCTAATCTATATCTGGGTAGCATATGCTATCCTAATCTATATCTGGGTAGTATA
TGCTATCCTAATTTATATCTGGGTAGCATAGGCTATCCTAATCTATATCTGGGTAGCATATGCTATCCTA
ATCTATATCTGGGTAGTATATGCTATCCTAATCTGTATCCGGGTAGCATATGCTATCCTAATAGAGATTA
GGGTAGTATATGCTATCCTAATTTATATCTGGGTAGCATATACTACCCAAATATCTGGATAGCATATGCT
ATCCTAATCTATATCTGGGTAGCATATGCTATCCTAATCTATATCTGGGTAGCATAGGCTATCCTAATCT
ATATCTGGGTAGCATATGCTATCCTAATCTATATCTGGGTAGTATATGCTATCCTAATTTATATCTGGGT
AGCATAGGCTATCCTAATCTATATCTGGGTAGCATATGCTATCCTAATCTATATCTGGGTAGTATATGCT
ATCCTAATCTGTATCCGGGTAGCATATGCTATCCTCATGATAAGCTGTCAAACATGAGAATTTTCTTGAA
GACGAAAGGGCCTCGTGATACGCCTATTTTTATAGGTTAATGTCATGATAATAATGGTTTCTTAGACGTC
AGGTGGCACTTTTCGGGGAAATGTGCGCGGAACCCCTATTTGTTTATTTTTCTAAATACATTCAAATATG
TATCCGCTCATGAGACAATAACCCTGATAAATGCTTCAATAATATTGAAAAAGGAAGAGTATGAGTATTC
AACATTTCCGTGTCGCCCTTATTCCCTTTTTTGCGGCATTTTGCCTTCCTGTTTTTGCTCACCCAGAAAC
GCTGGTGAAAGTAAAAGATGCTGAAGATCAGTTGGGTGCACGAGTGGGTTACATCGAACTGGATCTCAAC
AGCGGTAAGATCCTTGAGAGTTTTCGCCCCGAAGAACGTTTTCCAATGATGAGCACTTTTAAAGTTCTGC
TATGTGGCGCGGTATTATCCCGTGTTGACGCCGGGCAAGAGCAACTCGGTCGCCGCATACACTATTCTCA
GAATGACTTGGTTGAGTACTCACCAGTCACAGAAAAGCATCTTACGGATGGCATGACAGTAAGAGAATTA
TGCAGTGCTGCCATAACCATGAGTGATAACACTGCGGCCAACTTACTTCTGACAACGATCGGAGGACCGA
AGGAGCTAACCGCTTTTTTGCACAACATGGGGGATCATGTAACTCGCCTTGATCGTTGGGAACCGGAGCT
GAATGAAGCCATACCAAACGACGAGCGTGACACCACGATGCCTGCAGCAATGGCAACAACGTTGCGCAAA
CTATTAACTGGCGAACTACTTACTCTAGCTTCCCGGCAACAATTAATAGACTGGATGGAGGCGGATAAAG
TTGCAGGACCACTTCTGCGCTCGGCCCTTCCGGCTGGCTGGTTTATTGCTGATAAATCTGGAGCCGGTGA
GCGTGGGTCTCGCGGTATCATTGCAGCACTGGGGCCAGATGGTAAGCCCTCCCGTATCGTAGTTATCTAC
ACGACGGGGAGTCAGGCAACTATGGATGAACGAAATAGACAGATCGCTGAGATAGGTGCCTCACTGATTA
AGCATTGGTAACTGTCAGACCAAGTTTACTCATATATACTTTAGATTGATTTAAAACTTCATTTTTAATT
TAAAAGGATCTAGGTGAAGATCCTTTTTGATAATCTCATGACCAAAATCCCTTAACGTGAGTTTTCGTTC
CACTGAGCGTCAGACCCCGTAGAAAAGATCAAAGGATCTTCTTGAGATCCTTTTTTTCTGCGCGTAATCT
GCTGCTTGCAAACAAAAAAACCACCGCTACCAGCGGTGGTTTGTTTGCCGGATCAAGAGCTACCAACTCT
TTTTCCGAAGGTAACTGGCTTCAGCAGAGCGCAGATACCAAATACTGTTCTTCTAGTGTAGCCGTAGTTA
GGCCACCACTTCAAGAACTCTGTAGCACCGCCTACATACCTCGCTCTGCTAATCCTGTTACCAGTGGCTG
CTGCCAGTGGCGATAAGTCGTGTCTTACCGGGTTGGACTCAAGACGATAGTTACCGGATAAGGCGCAGCG
GTCGGGCTGAACGGGGGGTTCGTGCACACAGCCCAGCTTGGAGCGAACGACCTACACCGAACTGAGATAC
CTACAGCGTGAGCTATGAGAAAGCGCCACGCTTCCCGAAGGGAGAAAGGCGGACAGGTATCCGGTAAGCG
GCAGGGTCGGAACAGGAGAGCGCACGAGGGAGCTTCCAGGGGGAAACGCCTGGTATCTTTATAGTCCTGT
CGGGTTTCGCCACCTCTGACTTGAGCGTCGATTTTTGTGATGCTCGTCAGGGGGGCGGAGCCTATGGAAA
AACGCCAGCAACGCGGCCTTTTTACGGTTCCTGGCCTTTTGCTGGCCTTTTGCTCACATGTTCTTTCCTG
CGTTATCCCCTGATTCTGTGGATAACCGTATTACCGCCTTTGAGTGAGCTGATACCGCTCGCCGCAGCCG
AACGACCGAGCGCAGCGAGTCAGTGAGCGAGGAAGCGGAAGAGCGCCCAATACGCAAACCGCCTCTCCCC
GCGCGTTGGCCGATTCATTAATGCAGCTGGCACGACAGGTTTCCCGACTGGAAAGCGGGCAGTGAGCGCA
ACGCAATTAATGTGAGTTAGCTCACTCATTAGGCACCCCAGGCTTTACACTTTATGCTTCCGGCTCGTAT
GTTGTGTGGAATTGTGAGCGGATAACAATTTCACACAGGAAACAGCTATGACCATGATTACGCCAAGCTC
TAGCTAGAGGTCGACCAATTCTCATGTTTGACAGCTTATCATCGCAGATCCGGGCAACGTTGTTGCCATT
GCTGCAGGCGCAGAACTGGTAGGTATGGAAGATCTATACATTGAATCAATATTGGCAATTAGCCATATTA
GTCATTGGTTATATAGCATAAATCAATATTGGCTATTGGCCATTGCATACGTTGTATCTATATCATAATA
TGTACATTTATATTGGCTCATGTCCAATATGACCGCCATGTTGACATTGATTATTGACTAGTTATTAATA
GTAATCAATTACGGGGTCATTAGTTCATAGCCCATATATGGAGTTCCGCGTTACATAACTTACGGTAAAT
GGCCCGCCTGGCTGACCGCCCAACGACCCCCGCCCATTGACGTCAATAATGACGTATGTTCCCATAGTAA
CGCCAATAGGGACTTTCCATTGACGTCAATGGGTGGAGTATTTACGGTAAACTGCCCACTTGGCAGTACA
TCAAGTGTATCATATGCCAAGTCCGCCCCCTATTGACGTCAATGACGGTAAATGGCCCGCCTGGCATTAT
GCCCAGTACATGACCTTACGGGACTTTCCTACTTGGCAGTACATCTACGTATTAGTCATCGCTATTACCA
TGGTGATGCGGTTTTGGCAGTACACCAATGGGCGTGGATAGCGGTTTGACTCACGGGGATTTCCAAGTCT
CCACCCCATTGACGTCAATGGGAGTTTGTTTTGGCACCAAAATCAACGGGACTTTCCAAAATGTCGTAAT
AACCCCGCCCCGTTGACGCAAATGGGCGGTAGGCGTGTACGGTGGGAGGTCTATATAAGCAGAGCTCGTT
TAGTGAACCGTCAGATCCTCACTCTCTTCCGCATCGCTGTCTGCGAGGGCCAGCTGTTGGGCTCGCGGTT
GAGGACAAACTCTTCGCGGTCTTTCCAGTACTCTTGGATCGGAAACCCGTCGGCCTCCGAACGGTACTCC
GCCACCGAGGGACCTGAGCGAGTCCGCATCGACCGGATCGGAAAACCTCTCGAGAAAGGCGTCTAACCAG
TCACAGTCGCAAGGTAGGCTGAGCACCGTGGCGGGCGGCAGCGGGTGGCGGTCGGGGTTGTTTCTGGCGG
AGGTGCTGCTGATGATGTAATTAAAGTAGGCGGTCTTGAGACGGCGGATGGTCGAGGTGAGGTGTGGCAG
GCTTGAGATCCAGCTGTTGGGGTGAGTACTCCCTCTCAAAAGCGGGCATTACTTCTGCGCTAAGATTGTC
AGTTTCCAAAAACGAGGAGGATTTGATATTCACCTGGCCCGATCTGGCCATACACTTGAGTGACAATGAC
ATCCACTTTGCCTTTCTCTCCACAGGTGTCCACTCCCAGGTCCAAGTTTAAACTGCGGCCGCCACCATGG
CCGGCAAGATCATCTTCGTGCTGCTGCTGTCCGGCATCGTGTCCATCAGCGCCAGCAGCACCACAGGCGT
GGCCATGCACACCAGCACCAGCAGCAGCGTGACCAAGAGCTACATCAGCAGCCAGACCAACGGCATCACC
CTGATCAACGGCGCGCC
Features (pLannotate 1.2.2; 19 found; start..end, strand, type, name):
    659..714     +  polyA_signal   β-globin poly(A) signal: rabbit β-globin polyadenylation signal (Gil and Proudfoot, 1987)
   1228..2909    -  rep_origin     oriP (fragment): Epstein-Barr virus oriP replication origin (Yates et al., 2000)
   3036..3140    +  promoter       AmpR promoter: bla
   3141..4001    +  CDS            AmpR: β-lactamase; bla; confers resistance to ampicillin, carbenicillin, and related antibiotics
   4172..4760    +  rep_origin     ori: high-copy-number ColE1/pMB1/pBR322/pUC origin of replication
   4943..5035    +  CDS            lacI (fragment): lac repressor; lacI; The lac repressor binds to the lac operator to inhibit transcription in E. coli. This inhibition can be relieved by adding lactose or isopropyl-β-D-thiogalactopyranoside (IPTG).
   5048..5069    +  protein_bind   CAP binding site: CAP binding activates transcription in the presence of cAMP. E. coli catabolite activator protein
   5084..5114    +  promoter       lac promoter: promoter for the E. coli lac operon
   5122..5138    +  protein_bind   lac operator: The lac repressor binds to the lac operator to inhibit transcription in E. coli. This inhibition can be relieved by adding lactose or isopropyl-β-D-thiogalactopyranoside (IPTG). lac repressor encoded by lacI
   5208..5224    +  promoter       tet promoter (fragment): E. coli promoter for tetracycline efflux protein gene
   5234..5259    -  CDS            bla(M) (fragment): β-lactamase lacking the signal sequence; bla(M); allows cytosolic expression of β-lactamase
   5433..5812    +  enhancer       CMV enhancer: human cytomegalovirus immediate early enhancer
   5814..6013    +  promoter       CMV promoter: human cytomegalovirus (CMV) immediate early promoter
   6081..6119    +  misc_feature   Ad SA (fragment): adenovirus major late transcript splice acceptor (Friedrich and Soriano, 1991)
   6152..6361    -  CDS            PTP (fragment): TERM_ADE02 - Experimental evidence at protein level: Swiss-Prot protein existence level 1. Protein covalently bound to the viral DNA that acts as a primer for viral genomic replication by DNA strand displacement. Assembles on the viral origin of replication in an initiation complex with viral polymerase, DBP, host NFIA and host POU2F1/OCT1. During initiation, the polymerase covalently couples the first dCTP with Ser- 580 of pTP. The terminal protein stimulates the template activity over 20 fold compared to protein-free templates. Neo-synthesized viral genomes are linked to two preterminal prot
   6392..6481    +  intron         chimeric intron (fragment): chimera between introns from adenovirus and immunoglobulin heavy chain genes
   6500..6546    +  CDS            IgH signal sequence (fragment): signal sequence from the mouse immunoglobulin heavy chain variable region
   6577..6720    +  CDS            GYPB (fragment): GLPB_HUMAN - Also known as GPB. Experimental evidence at protein level: Swiss-Prot protein existence level 1. This protein is a minor sialoglycoprotein in erythrocyte membranes. From Homo sapiens (Human).
   6730..553     +  CDS            Cd4 (fragment) (across the origin): CD4_RAT - Experimental evidence at protein level: Swiss-Prot protein existence level 1. Integral membrane glycoprotein that plays an essential role in the immune response and serves multiple functions in responses against both external and internal offenses. In T-cells, functions primarily as a coreceptor for MHC class II molecule:peptide complex. The antigens presented by class II peptides are derived from extracellular proteins while class I peptides are derived from cytosolic proteins. Interacts simultaneously with the T-cell receptor (TCR) and the MHC class II presented by antigen presenti
