[The description below was written by a language model from this plasmid's Addgene catalogue record and pLannotate feature annotations shown in this document.]
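Description:
GlycophorinE-CD4d3+4-bio is a mammalian expression plasmid of about 6.7 kb built on the pTT3 backbone, one of a set of constructs for producing recombinant human erythrocyte surface proteins. It is propagated in E. coli through a high-copy ColE1/pUC-type origin and selected with ampicillin via the β-lactamase gene. The backbone also carries an Epstein-Barr virus oriP fragment, which supports episomal maintenance in cells that supply EBNA1. Remnants of lac regulatory elements and short tet and bla fragments appear to be cloning-vector leftovers with no stated role.

Expression is driven by the human CMV immediate-early enhancer and promoter. Downstream lie adenovirus-derived leader and splice sequences and a chimeric intron fragment, which generally improve transcript processing; the annotated adenoviral terminal-protein hit on the opposite strand most likely reflects this leader region rather than a real coding sequence. The open reading frame begins with a mouse immunoglobulin heavy chain signal sequence fragment for secretion, followed by the human glycophorin E (GYPE) insert cloned between preserved NotI and AscI sites. The annotation tool labels this short segment as a GYPB fragment, which is consistent with the close similarity between the glycophorin paralogues rather than a different insert. It is fused at its C terminus to rat CD4 domains 3 and 4 and, according to the catalogue entry, a biotinylation peptide that is not separately annotated. A rabbit β-globin polyadenylation signal terminates the transcript.

The CD4d3+4 tag gives a common handle across proteins in the set, and the biotinylation peptide allows capture on streptavidin. The associated study used such proteins to identify erythrocyte receptors involved in Plasmodium falciparum invasion.
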