Addgene plasmid #73095: GlycophorinE-CD4d3+4-bio
Purpose: EXPRESs plasmid for human erythrocyte surface proteins encoding GlycophorinE with rat CD4d3+4-bio
Depositing lab: Gavin Wright. Depositing organization: Wellcome Sanger Institute. Publication: Basigin is a receptor essential for erythrocyte invasion by Plasmodium falciparum. Crosnier C, Bustamante LY, Bartholdson SJ, Bei AK, Theron M, Uchikawa M, Mboup S, Ndir O, Kwiatkowski DP, Duraisingh MT, Rayner JC, Wright GJ. Nature. 2011 Nov 9;480(7378):534-7. doi: 10.1038/nature10606. PubMed 22080952.
Backbone
  Vector backbone: pTT3
  Backbone manufacturer: Yves Durocher, NRC
  Backbone size w/o insert (bp): 6000
  Total vector size (bp): 6737
  Vector type: Mammalian Expression
Growth in bacteria
  Bacterial resistance: Ampicillin, 100 μg/mL
  Growth temperature: 37°C
  Growth strain: DH5alpha
  Copy number: Unknown
Gene/Insert
  Gene/Insert name: Glycophorin E
  Species: H. sapiens (human)
  Entrez Gene: GYPE (a.k.a. GPE, MNS, MiIX)
  Promoter: CMV
  Tag / fusion protein: ratCD4d3+4 (C terminal on insert); biotinylation peptide (C terminal on insert)
  Cloning method: Restriction Enzyme; 5′ cloning site NotI (not destroyed); 3′ cloning site AscI (not destroyed)
  Sequencing primers: 5′ CMW fwd
Resource information
  A portion of this plasmid was derived from a plasmid made by: pTT3 was obtained from Yves Durocher, National Research Council of Canada-Biotechnology Research Institute
Terms and licenses: Academic/Nonprofit Terms; Industry Terms: Not Available to Industry
How to cite: GlycophorinE-CD4d3+4-bio was a gift from Gavin Wright (Addgene plasmid # 73095 ; http://n2t.net/addgene:73095 ; RRID:Addgene_73095)
