>Addgene plasmid #73095 | GlycophorinE-CD4d3+4-bio | addgene partial sequence | sequence record 140369 | rb_glob_PA_term-R 5'-CCCATATGTCCTTCCGAGTG-3'
ATTTCCTTTATTAGCCAGAGGTCGAGGTCGGGGGATCCTTAATTAATCACGTGTCTAGACTTAACGATGA
TTCCACACCATTTTCTGTGCATCCAGAATATGATGCAGTGATCCGGAATTCAACCCTTTGGATAAAACCT
GGATCTTGGAGTCCATCTTGACCTCTTCACCTTCACTCAGTAGACATTGCCACACCCCTGCTTCAGGGGC
CTGCACTTGAATCACTTTCTCCTGCCTGGAGACCCTGGCCTCCTGATTCTCCTGCTTCAAGATCAGTCTC
ATCTTGGGTGAGGTGGGTCCCATCACCTCACAGGTCAAAGTGTTGCTGTCGGGCTGAGTCACTTTCATCA
CCACCAGGTTCACTTCCTGATACAGTATCCCTCTGTCCAGAGTCAGGGTCAGGTTGCCAGAACCAGCAAA
CTGAAGGGAGACCTGGGGTATCTGAAGGGTGAGTGGGAGCGTTTCGGACAGCTGGAACTTGGGGTTGCTA
GTAGACTTCTGCACAGACACCTTTTGGTTCTTTAGGGAGAAGGTGATCCAGGACTGGGAAGAAGGAGCCT
TCTCTGCCTTCCATCTCAACTCTCCCTGCAGGCTTTCCTCTCCAAGGTTGAGTGGGAAGGAGAACTCCGC
TGACTCCCCCTCACTCTTATAGGCCGTGATGGAGGTCGACGGCGCGCCGTTGATCAGGGTGATGCCGTTG
GTCTGGCTGCTGATGTAGCTCTTGGTCACGCTGCTGCTGGTGCTGGTGTGCATGGCCACGCCTGTGGTGC
TGCTGGCGCTGATGGACACGATGCCGGACAGCAGCAGCACGAAGATGATCTTGCCGGCCATGGTGGCGGC
CGCAGTT
