>Addgene plasmid #73095 | GlycophorinE-CD4d3+4-bio | addgene partial sequence | sequence record 140744 | pMT2-F 5'-TTGCCTTTCTCTCCACAGGT-3'
GCCGGCAAGATCATCTTCGTGCTGCTGCTGTCCGGCATCGTGTCCATCAGCGCCAGCAGCACCACAGGCG
TGGCCATGCACACCAGCACCAGCAGCAGCGTGACCAAGAGCTACATCAGCAGCCAGACCAACGGCATCAC
CCTGATCAACGGCGCGCCGTCGACCTCCATCACGGCCTATAAGAGTGAGGGGGAGTCAGCGGAGTTCTCC
TTCCCACTCAACCTTGGAGAGGAAAGCCTGCAGGGAGAGTTGAGATGGAAGGCAGAGAAGGCTCCTTCTT
CCCAGTCCTGGATCACCTTCTCCCTAAAGAACCAAAAGGTGTCTGTGCAGAAGTCTACTAGCAACCCCAA
GTTCCAGCTGTCCGAAACGCTCCCACTCACCCTTCAGATACCCCAGGTCTCCCTTCAGTTTGCTGGTTCT
GGCAACCTGACCCTGACTCTGGACAGAGGGATACTGTATCAGGAAGTGAACCTGGTGGTGATGAAAGTGA
CTCAGCCCGACAGCAACACTTTGACCTGTGAGGTGATGGGACCCACCTCACCCAAGATGAGACTGATCTT
GAAGCAGGAGAATCAGGAGGCCAGGGTCTCCAGGCAGGAGAAAGTGATTCAAGTGCAGGCCCCTGAAGCA
GGGGTGTGGCAATGTCTACTGAGTGAAGGTGAAGAGGTCAAGATGGACTCCAAGATCCAGGTTTTATCCA
AAGGGTTGAATTCCGGATCACTGCATCATATTCTGGATGCACAGAAA
